Addgene plasmid #42752: TAL3289
Depositing lab: Keith Joung. Depositing organization: Massachusetts General Hospital. Publication: Targeted gene disruption in somatic zebrafish cells using engineered TALENs. Sander JD, Cade L, Khayter C, Reyon D, Peterson RT, Joung JK, Yeh JR. Nat Biotechnol. 2011 Aug 5;29(8):697-8. doi: 10.1038/nbt.1934. PubMed 21822241.
Backbone
  Vector backbone: JDS71
  Backbone manufacturer: Addgene plasmid #32287
  Backbone size w/o insert (bp): 6447
  Vector type: Mammalian Expression ; T7
Growth in bacteria
  Bacterial resistance: Ampicillin, 100 μg/mL
  Growth temperature: 37°C
  Growth strain: XL1 Blue
  Copy number: High Copy
Gene/Insert
  Gene/Insert name: ZebrafishCommunity-hnrnpu-right (alt name: hnrnpu)
  Species: D. rerio (zebrafish)
  Insert size (bp): 1640
  Promoter: CMV
  Tag / fusion protein: 3X Flag (N terminal on backbone); WT FOKI (C terminal on backbone)
  Cloning method: Restriction Enzyme; 5′ cloning site N/A (destroyed during cloning); 3′ cloning site N/A (destroyed during cloning)
  Sequencing primers: 5′ CMV-F; 3′ BGH-rev
Terms and licenses: Academic/Nonprofit Terms; Industry Terms: Not Available to Industry
Depositor comments: Target binding site: TTGTCAGAGAGCTGCCGC It is strongly recommended that users perform a diagnostic digest to verify this plasmid prior to use. For example, a double digest of the plasmid with BamHI and KpnI should result in two bands at 2.3kb and 5.8kb.
How to cite: TAL3289 was a gift from Keith Joung (Addgene plasmid # 42752 ; http://n2t.net/addgene:42752 ; RRID:Addgene_42752)
