[The description below was written by a language model from this plasmid's Addgene catalogue record.]
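Description:
TAL3289 is a TALEN expression plasmid built on the JDS71 backbone (about 6.4 kb without insert), catalogued as a mammalian expression vector that also carries a T7 promoter. It is maintained as a high-copy plasmid in E. coli under ampicillin selection. The record does not include a feature table, so the origin of replication and other backbone details are not itemised. The use of a BGH reverse sequencing primer suggests a BGH polyadenylation region downstream of the coding sequence.

The insert, about 1.6 kb, is an engineered TAL effector repeat array named ZebrafishCommunity-hnrnpu-right. It is designed to recognise an 18-nucleotide site in the zebrafish (D. rerio) hnrnpu gene. It was cloned by restriction enzyme methods that destroyed both flanking sites. This places it in frame between elements supplied by the backbone: an N-terminal 3X FLAG tag for detection and a C-terminal wild-type FokI nuclease domain.

The CMV promoter drives expression in transfected cells. The T7 designation indicates that the same coding sequence can be transcribed in vitro to produce mRNA, an approach commonly used for delivery into zebrafish embryos. Because FokI cleaves only as a dimer, this "right" monomer is meant to be used with a matching "left" TALEN that binds the opposite half-site. Together they create a double-strand break in the intervening spacer, and error-prone repair of that break produces indels that disrupt the gene. The construct belongs to a set of TALENs made for targeted gene disruption in zebrafish. The depositor recommends confirming the plasmid by diagnostic restriction digest before use.
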