>Addgene plasmid #42752 | TAL3289 | depositor partial sequence | sequence record 57872 | TAL3289 sequence 2430 bps
TCTAGAGCTAGCACCATGGACTACAAAGACCATGACGGTGATTATAAAGATCATGACATCGATTACAAGG
ATGACGATGACAAGATGGCCCCCAAGAAGAAGAGGAAGGTGGGCATTCACCGCGGGGTACCTATGGTGGA
CTTGAGGACACTCGGTTATTCGCAACAGCAACAGGAGAAAATCAAGCCTAAGGTCAGGAGCACCGTCGCG
CAACACCACGAGGCGCTTGTGGGGCATGGCTTCACTCATGCGCATATTGTCGCGCTTTCACAGCACCCTG
CGGCGCTTGGGACGGTGGCTGTCAAATACCAAGATATGATTGCGGCCCTGCCCGAAGCCACGCACGAGGC
AATTGTAGGGGTCGGTAAACAGTGGTCGGGAGCGCGAGCACTTGAGGCGCTGCTGACTGTGGCGGGTGAG
CTTAGGGGGCCTCCGCTCCAGCTCGACACCGGGCAGCTGCTGAAGATCGCGAAGAGAGGGGGAGTAACAG
CGGTAGAGGCAGTGCACGCCTGGCGCAATGCGCTCACCGGGGCCCCCTTGAACCTGACCCCAGACCAGGT
AGTCGCAATCGCGTCAAACGGAGGGGGAAAGCAAGCCCTGGAAACCGTGCAAAGGTTGTTGCCGGTCCTT
TGTCAAGACCACGGCCTTACACCGGAGCAAGTCGTGGCCATTGCAAATAATAACGGTGGCAAACAGGCTC
TTGAGACGGTTCAGAGACTTCTCCCAGTTCTCTGTCAAGCCCACGGGCTGACTCCCGATCAAGTTGTAGC
GATTGCGTCCAACGGTGGAGGGAAACAAGCATTGGAGACTGTCCAACGGCTCCTTCCCGTGTTGTGTCAA
GCCCACGGTTTGACGCCTGCACAAGTGGTCGCCATCGCCAGCCATGATGGCGGTAAGCAGGCGCTGGAAA
CAGTACAGCGCCTGCTGCCTGTACTGTGCCAGGATCATGGACTGACCCCAGACCAGGTAGTCGCAATCGC
GTCGAACATTGGGGGAAAGCAAGCCCTGGAAACCGTGCAAAGGTTGTTGCCGGTCCTTTGTCAAGACCAC
GGCCTTACACCGGAGCAAGTCGTGGCCATTGCAAATAATAACGGTGGCAAACAGGCTCTTGAGACGGTTC
AGAGACTTCTCCCAGTTCTCTGTCAAGCCCACGGGCTGACTCCCGATCAAGTTGTAGCGATTGCGTCGAA
CATTGGAGGGAAACAAGCATTGGAGACTGTCCAACGGCTCCTTCCCGTGTTGTGTCAAGCCCACGGTTTG
ACGCCTGCACAAGTGGTCGCCATCGCCAACAACAACGGCGGTAAGCAGGCGCTGGAAACAGTACAGCGCC
TGCTGCCTGTACTGTGCCAGGATCATGGACTGACCCCAGACCAGGTAGTCGCAATCGCGTCGAACATTGG
GGGAAAGCAAGCCCTGGAAACCGTGCAAAGGTTGTTGCCGGTCCTTTGTCAAGACCACGGCCTTACACCG
GAGCAAGTCGTGGCCATTGCAAATAATAACGGTGGCAAACAGGCTCTTGAGACGGTTCAGAGACTTCTCC
CAGTTCTCTGTCAAGCCCACGGGCTGACTCCCGATCAAGTTGTAGCGATTGCGTCGCATGACGGAGGGAA
ACAAGCATTGGAGACTGTCCAACGGCTCCTTCCCGTGTTGTGTCAAGCCCACGGTTTGACGCCTGCACAA
GTGGTCGCCATCGCCTCGAATGGCGGCGGTAAGCAGGCGCTGGAAACAGTACAGCGCCTGCTGCCTGTAC
TGTGCCAGGATCATGGACTGACCCCAGACCAGGTAGTCGCAATCGCGAACAATAATGGGGGAAAGCAAGC
CCTGGAAACCGTGCAAAGGTTGTTGCCGGTCCTTTGTCAAGACCACGGCCTTACACCGGAGCAAGTCGTG
GCCATTGCATCCCACGACGGTGGCAAACAGGCTCTTGAGACGGTTCAGAGACTTCTCCCAGTTCTCTGTC
AAGCCCACGGGCTGACTCCCGATCAAGTTGTAGCGATTGCGTCGCATGACGGAGGGAAACAAGCATTGGA
GACTGTCCAACGGCTCCTTCCCGTGTTGTGTCAAGCCCACGGTTTGACGCCTGCACAAGTGGTCGCCATC
GCCAACAACAACGGCGGTAAGCAGGCGCTGGAAACAGTACAGCGCCTGCTGCCTGTACTGTGCCAGGATC
ATGGACTGACACCCGAACAGGTGGTCGCCATTGCTTCCCACGACGGAGGACGGCCAGCCTTGGAGTCCAT
CGTAGCCCAATTGTCCAGGCCCGATCCCGCGTTGGCTGCGTTAACGAATGACCATCTGGTGGCGTTGGCA
TGTCTTGGTGGACGACCCGCGCTCGATGCAGTCAAAAAGGGTCTGCCTCATGCTCCCGCATTGATCAAAA
GAACCAACCGGCGGATTCCCGAGAGAACTTCCCATCGAGTCGCGGGATCC
