>Addgene plasmid #42752 | TAL3289 | addgene partial sequence | sequence record 60752 | JDS-TALEN-F 5'-TAGGGGTCGGTAAACAGTGG-3'
TGTGGCGGGTGAGCTTAGGGGGCCTCCGCTCCAGCTCGACACCGGGCAGCTGCTGAAGATCGCGAAGAGA
GGGGGAGTAACAGCGGTAGAGGCAGTGCACGCCTGGCGCAATGCGCTCACCGGGGCCCCCTTGAACCTGA
CCCCAGACCAGGTAGTCGCAATCGCGTCAAACGGAGGGGGAAAGCAAGCCCTGGAAACCGTGCAAAGGTT
GTTGCCGGTCCTTTGTCAAGACCACGGCCTTACACCGGAGCAAGTCGTGGCCATTGCAAATAATAACGGT
GGCAAACAGGCTCTTGAGACGGTTCAGAGACTTCTCCCAGTTCTCTGTCAAGCCCACGGGCTGACTCCCG
ATCAAGTTGTAGCGATTGCGTCCAACGGTGGAGGGAAACAAGCATTGGAGACTGTCCAACGGCTCCTTCC
CGTGTTGTGTCAAGCCCACGGTTTGACGCCTGCACAAGTGGTCGCCATCGCCAGCCATGATGGCGGTAAG
CAGGCGCTGGAAACAGTACAGCGCCTGCTGCCTGTACTGTGCCAGGATCATGGACTGACCCCAGACCAGG
TAGTCGCAATCGCGTCGAACATTGGGGGAAAGCAAGCCCTGGAAACCGTGCAAAGGTTGTTGCCGGTCCT
TTGTCAAGACCACGGCCTTACACCGGAGCAAGTCGTGGCCATTGCAAATAATAACGGTGGCAAACAGGCT
CTTGAGACGGTTCAGAGACTTCTCCCAGTTCTCTGTCAAGCCCACGGGCTGACTCCCGATCAAGTTGTAG
CGATTGCGTCGAACATTGGAGGGAAACAAGCATTGGA
